>Addgene plasmid #21031 | PBX1A-pSP | addgene partial sequence | sequence record 26835 | 21031 with SP6
TCAGCTCGGNCNCGGAGGCCGAATTACCATGGACTACAAGGACGACGATGACAAGTCTAGTTCCCATGCT
GGGGTCGGGATGGCCGGACACCCCGGCCTGTCCCAGCACTTGCAGGATGGGGCCGGAGGGACCGAGGGGG
AGGGCGGGAGGAAGCAGGACATTGGAGACATTTTACAGCAAATTATGACCATCACAGACCAGAGTTTGGA
TGAGGCGCAGGCCAGAAAACATGCTTTAAACTGCCACAGAATGAAGCCTGCCTTGTTTAATGTGTTGTGT
GAAATCAAAGAAAAAACAGTTTTGAGTATCCGAGGAGCCCAGGAGGAGGAACCCACAGACCCCCAGCTGA
TGCGGCTGGACAACATGCTGTTAGCGGAAGGCGTGGCGGGGCCTGAGAAGGGCGGAGGGTCGGCGGCAGC
GGCGGCAGCGGCGGCGGCTTCTGGAGGGGCAGGTTCAGACAACTCAGTGGAGCATTCAGATTACAGAGCC
AAACTCTCACAGATCAGACAAATCTACCATACGGAGCTGGAGAAATACGAGCAGGCCTGCAACGAGTTCA
CCACCCACGTGATGAATCTCCTGCGAGAGCAAAGCCGGACCAGGCCCATCTCCCCAAAGGAGATTGAGCG
GATGGTCAGCATCATCCACCGCAAGTTCAGCTCCATCCAGATGCAGCTCAAGCAGAGCACGTGCGAGGCG
GTGATGATCCTGCGTTCCCGATTTCTGGATGCGCGGCGGAAGAGACGGAATTTCAACAAGCAAGCGACAG
AAATCCTGAATGAATATTTCTATTCCCATCTCAGCAACCCTTACCCCAGNGAGGAAGCCAAAGANG
