[The description below was written by a language model from this plasmid's Addgene catalogue record.]
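Description:
PBX1A-pSP is an in vitro transcription/translation (TNT) plasmid carrying human PBX1 in a Promega pSP64 or pSP65 backbone; the record does not resolve which of the two was used. These are small (about 3 kb), high-copy bacterial cloning vectors selected with ampicillin. Their defining feature is a bacteriophage SP6 RNA polymerase promoter positioned next to the polylinker, with the two versions differing in polylinker orientation. The listing of SP6 as the 5′ sequencing primer is consistent with the insert sitting downstream of that promoter in the sense orientation. No feature table accompanies the entry, so the promoter, origin and resistance gene are inferred from the named backbone rather than from annotated coordinates.

The insert is roughly 1.4 kb of human PBX1 and was cloned between EcoRI at the 5′ end and BamHI at the 3′ end, with both sites retained so the fragment can be excised again. The plasmid name suggests the PBX1a isoform, although the record only names the gene. PBX1 encodes a TALE-class homeodomain transcription factor best known as a DNA-binding cofactor for HOX proteins. A Flag epitope is fused to the N terminus of the insert, allowing detection or immunoprecipitation of the product with anti-Flag antibodies. Part of the construct is noted as deriving from a plasmid made in another laboratory.

Given the vector type, the construct is meant for SP6-driven synthesis of PBX1 RNA and cell-free production of Flag-tagged protein, for example in coupled reticulocyte lysate systems. Such protein is commonly used for DNA-binding or protein interaction assays, though the record does not state a specific application. The backbone has no mammalian promoter, so it is not suited to expression in cultured cells.
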