Addgene plasmid #21031: PBX1A-pSP
Depositing lab: Corey Largman. Depositing organization: San Francisco VA Health Care System.
Backbone
  Vector backbone: pSP64 or 65
  Backbone manufacturer: Promega
  Backbone size w/o insert (bp): 3000
  Vector type: in vitro TNT
Growth in bacteria
  Bacterial resistance: Ampicillin, 100 μg/mL
  Growth temperature: 37°C
  Growth strain: DH5alpha
  Copy number: High Copy
Gene/Insert
  Gene/Insert name: PBX1
  Species: H. sapiens (human)
  Insert size (bp): 1400
  Entrez Gene: PBX1 (a.k.a. CAKUHED)
  Tag / fusion protein: Flag (N terminal on insert)
  Cloning method: Restriction Enzyme; 5′ cloning site EcoRI (not destroyed); 3′ cloning site BamHI (not destroyed)
  Sequencing primers: 5′ SP6; 3′ M13_rev
Resource information
  A portion of this plasmid was derived from a plasmid made by: Mike Cleary, Stanford U
Terms and licenses: Academic/Nonprofit Terms; Industry Terms: Not Available to Industry
How to cite: PBX1A-pSP was a gift from Corey Largman (Addgene plasmid # 21031 ; http://n2t.net/addgene:21031 ; RRID:Addgene_21031)
